Addgene plasmid #37934: MSCV-N BGLF3
Depositing lab: Karl Munger. Depositing organization: Brigham and Women's Hospital. Publication: Interpreting cancer genomes using systematic host network perturbations by tumour virus proteins. Rozenblatt-Rosen O, Deo RC, Padi M, Adelmant G, Calderwood MA, Rolland T, Grace M, Dricot A, Askenazi M, Tavares M, Pevzner SJ, Abderazzaq F, Byrdsong D, Carvunis AR, Chen AA, Cheng J, Correll M, Duarte M, Fan C, Feltkamp MC, Ficarro SB, Franchi R, Garg BK, Gulbahce N, Hao T, Holthaus AM, James R, Korkhin A, Litovchick L, Mar JC, Pak TR, Rabello S, Rubio R, Shen Y, Singh S, Spangle JM, Tasan M, Wanamaker S, Webber JT, Roecklein-Canfield J, Johannsen E, Barabasi AL, Beroukhim R, Kieff E, Cusick ME, Hill DE, Munger K, Marto JA, Quackenbush J, Roth FP, DeCaprio JA, Vidal M. Nature. 2012 Jul 26;487(7408):491-5. 10.1038/nature11288 PubMed 22810586.
Backbone
  Vector backbone: MSCV-N FLAGHA
  Backbone size w/o insert (bp): 8162
  Total vector size (bp): 7658
  Vector type: Mammalian Expression, Retroviral
  Selectable markers: Puromycin
Growth in bacteria
  Bacterial resistance: Ampicillin, 100 μg/mL
  Growth temperature: 37°C
  Growth strain: DH5alpha
  Copy number: Low Copy
Gene/Insert
  Gene/Insert name: BGLF3 (alt name: HHV4 BGLF3)
  Species: H. Herpesvirus 4 (EBV)
  Insert size (bp): 996
  GenBank ID: YP_401689.1
  Entrez Gene: BGLF3 (a.k.a. HHV4_BGLF3)
  Promoter: PKG
  Tag / fusion protein: Flag (N terminal on backbone); HA (N terminal on backbone)
  Cloning method: Gateway Cloning
  Sequencing primers: 5′ LXSN 5'; 3′ MSCV-N seq. rev
Resource information
  A portion of this plasmid was derived from a plasmid made by: E. Kieff lab
Terms and licenses: Academic/Nonprofit Terms; Industry Terms: Not Available to Industry
Depositor comments: Note that the Gateway cloning reaction has left several vector-based nucleotides in frame with the 3' end of the insert, leaving additional amino acid residues [PTFLYKVVR] fused to the C-terminus of translated protein.
How to cite: MSCV-N BGLF3 was a gift from Karl Munger (Addgene plasmid # 37934 ; http://n2t.net/addgene:37934 ; RRID:Addgene_37934)
