[The description below was written by a language model from this plasmid's Addgene catalogue record.]
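Description:
MSCV-N BGLF3 is a retroviral mammalian expression plasmid built on the MSCV-N FLAGHA backbone, a murine stem cell virus-type vector designed for Gateway recombination. It is propagated in E. coli as a low-copy plasmid under ampicillin selection, and it carries a puromycin marker for selecting transduced or transfected mammalian cells. As a retroviral vector, it is intended to be packaged into viral particles so that the expression cassette can be stably integrated into target cells. The listed total size (7658 bp) is smaller than the listed empty backbone (8162 bp). This is consistent with the Gateway reaction replacing a larger destination cassette with the insert, although the record does not explain the difference.

The payload is the 996 bp open reading frame of BGLF3 from Epstein-Barr virus (human herpesvirus 4), derived in part from material made by another laboratory. The backbone supplies tandem N-terminal FLAG and HA epitope tags, so the viral protein is made as a doubly tagged fusion suited to detection and sequential affinity purification. The depositor notes that Gateway cloning left vector-derived nucleotides in frame at the 3' end of the insert, so the translated protein also carries a short stretch of extra residues at its C-terminus. The record lists the promoter as "PKG", probably meaning PGK. It does not specify whether this element drives the insert or the puromycin marker, and no feature table is available to resolve the arrangement.

The associated publication systematically examined how tumour virus proteins perturb host cellular networks. The plasmid therefore fits uses such as stable expression of tagged BGLF3 in mammalian cells for studies of host interactions and other effects on the cell.
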