>Addgene plasmid #37934 | MSCV-N BGLF3 | depositor partial sequence | sequence record 47705 | Tag and partial insert
ATGGACTACAAGGATGACGATGACAAGCTCGATGGAGGATACCCATACGATGTTCCAGATTACGCTGCTC
GAGGTTATCAAACAAGTTTGTACAAAAAAGTTGGCATGTTCAACGCGGTCAAGGCCGATATGCCCGATGA
CCCGATGCTCGCCCGCAGGTATGGGCAGTGTCTGGAACTGGCACTGGAGGCCTGCCAGGACACGCCCGAG
CAATTTAAGCTGGTGGAGACGCCACTCAAGAGCTTCCTGCTCGTGTCCAATATCCTCCCCCAGGACAACA
GGCCCTGGCACGAGGCCCGGAGC
