>Addgene plasmid #37934 | MSCV-N BGLF3 | addgene partial sequence | sequence record 50661 | pLXSN-5
CTCACTCCTTCTCTAGGCGCCGGAATTAGATCTGCCACCATGGACTACAAGGATGACGATGACAAGCTCG
ATGGAGGATACCCATACGATGTTCCAGATTACGCTGCTCGAGGTTATCAAACAAGTTTGTACAAAAAAGT
TGGCATGTTCAACGCGGTCAAGGCCGATATGCCCGATGACCCGATGCTCGCCCGCAGGTATGGGCAGTGT
CTGGAACTGGCACTGGAGGCCTGCCAGGACACGCCCGAGCAATTTAAGCTGGTGGAGACGCCACTCAAGA
GCTTCCTGCTCGTGTCCAATATCCTCCCCCAGGACAACAGGCCCTGGCACGAGGCCCGGAGCTCCGGCCG
TGTGGCCGAGGATGACTATGACTTCTCGAGCCTGGCTTTGGAGCTCTTGCCCCTCAACCCCCGTTTACCA
GAAGAATGGCAGTTTGGTGGACAAGGTTGGTCGAGCCGGATGGAGCCCTCTCAGCCTGAAATGGGCATGG
GTCTGTGTTTTGAGGTGTTTGATGGGGACCTTATGCGAATTGCGCTGGCCTGGAACAAAGATGAGGTTAT
AGGTCAGGCCTTGCAAATATTGGCCCACTCCCAAACCTGGACCTCCCTGGTGCCTGAAGACCCACTCCCT
TGGATGTGGGCCCTCTTCTACGGCCCCAGGTCCCACTGCGAAGAGCGTCACTGCGTTTACGCTGCGGCAC
GGGGCAA
